>Addgene plasmid #233366 | pAAV_hSyn_NES-Kinprola_PKA-mEGFP_WRPE-SV40 | addgene full sequence | sequence record 476836 | Addgene NGS Result
TGAAAGCTTATCGATAATCAACCTCTGGATTACAAAATTTGTGAAAGATTGACTGGTATTCTTAACTATG
TTGCTCCTTTTACGCTATGTGGATACGCTGCTTTAATGCCTTTGTATCATGCTATTGCTTCCCGTATGGC
TTTCATTTTCTCCTCCTTGTATAAATCCTGGTTGCTGTCTCTTTATGAGGAGTTGTGGCCCGTTGTCAGG
CAACGTGGCGTGGTGTGCACTGTGTTTGCTGACGCAACCCCCACTGGTTGGGGCATTGCCACCACCTGTC
AGCTCCTTTCCGGGACTTTCGCTTTCCCCCTCCCTATTGCCACGGCGGAACTCATCGCCGCCTGCCTTGC
CCGCTGCTGGACAGGGGCTCGGCTGTTGGGCACTGACAATTCCGTGGTGTTGTCGGGGAAATCATCGTCC
TTTCCTTGGCTGCTCGCCTGTGTTGCCACCTGGATTCTGCGCGGGACGTCCTTCTGCTACGTCCCTTCGG
CCCTCAATCCAGCGGACCTTCCTTCCCGCGGCCTGCTGCCGGCTCTGCGGCCTCTTCCGCGTCTTCGCCT
TCGCCCTCAGACGAGTCGGATCTCCCTTTGGGCCGCCTCCCCGCATCGATACCGTCGACCTCGACCCGGG
CGGCCGCTTCGAGCAGACATGATAAGATACATTGATGAGTTTGGACAAACCACAACTAGAATGCAGTGAA
AAAAATGCTTTATTTGTGAAATTTGTGATGCTATTGCTTTATTTGTAACCATTATAAGCTGCAATAAACA
AGTTAACAACAACAATTGCATTCATTTTATGTTTCAGGTTCAGGGGGAGATGTGGGAGGTTTTTTAAAGC
AAGTAAAACCTCTACAAATGTGGTAAAATCGATAAGGATCTTCCTAGAGCATGGCTACGTAGATAAGTAG
CATGGCGGGTTAATCATTAACTACAAGGAACCCCTAGTGATGGAGTTGGCCACTCCCTCTCTGCGCGCTC
GCTCGCTCACTGAGGCCGGGCGACCAAAGGTCGCCCGACGCCCGGGCTTTGCCCGGGCGGCCTCAGTGAG
CGAGCGAGCGCGCAGCTGCATTAATGAATCGGCCAACGCGCGGGGAGAGGCGGTTTGCGTATTGGGCGCT
CTTCCGCTTCCTCGCTCACTGACTCGCTGCGCTCGGTCGTTCGGCTGCGGCGAGCGGTATCAGCTCACTC
AAAGGCGGTAATACGGTTATCCACAGAATCAGGGGATAACGCAGGAAAGAACATGTGAGCAAAAGGCCAG
CAAAAGGCCAGGAACCGTAAAAAGGCCGCGTTGCTGGCGTTTTTCCATAGGCTCCGCCCCCCTGACGAGC
ATCACAAAAATCGACGCTCAAGTCAGAGGTGGCGAAACCCGACAGGACTATAAAGATACCAGGCGTTTCC
CCCTGGAAGCTCCCTCGTGCGCTCTCCTGTTCCGACCCTGCCGCTTACCGGATACCTGTCCGCCTTTCTC
CCTTCGGGAAGCGTGGCGCTTTCTCATAGCTCACGCTGTAGGTATCTCAGTTCGGTGTAGGTCGTTCGCT
CCAAGCTGGGCTGTGTGCACGAACCCCCCGTTCAGCCCGACCGCTGCGCCTTATCCGGTAACTATCGTCT
TGAGTCCAACCCGGTAAGACACGACTTATCGCCACTGGCAGCAGCCACTGGTAACAGGATTAGCAGAGCG
AGGTATGTAGGCGGTGCTACAGAGTTCTTGAAGTGGTGGCCTAACTACGGCTACACTAGAAGAACAGTAT
TTGGTATCTGCGCTCTGCTGAAGCCAGTTACCTTCGGAAAAAGAGTTGGTAGCTCTTGATCCGGCAAACA
AACCACCGCTGGTAGCGGTGGTTTTTTTGTTTGCAAGCAGCAGATTACGCGCAGAAAAAAAGGATCTCAA
GAAGATCCTTTGATCTTTTCTACGGGGTCTGACGCTCAGTGGAACGAAAACTCACGTTAAGGGATTTTGG
TCATGAGATTATCAAAAAGGATCTTCACCTAGATCCTTTTAAATTAAAAATGAAGTTTTAAATCAATCTA
AAGTATATATGAGTAAACTTGGTCTGACAGTTACCAATGCTTAATCAGTGAGGCACCTATCTCAGCGATC
TGTCTATTTCGTTCATCCATAGTTGCCTGACTCCCCGTCGTGTAGATAACTACGATACGGGAGGGCTTAC
CATCTGGCCCCAGTGCTGCAATGATACCGCGAGACCCACGCTCACCGGCTCCAGATTTATCAGCAATAAA
CCAGCCAGCCGGAAGGGCCGAGCGCAGAAGTGGTCCTGCAACTTTATCCGCCTCCATCCAGTCTATTAAT
TGTTGCCGGGAAGCTAGAGTAAGTAGTTCGCCAGTTAATAGTTTGCGCAACGTTGTTGCCATTGCTACAG
GCATCGTGGTGTCACGCTCGTCGTTTGGTATGGCTTCATTCAGCTCCGGTTCCCAACGATCAAGGCGAGT
TACATGATCCCCCATGTTGTGCAAAAAAGCGGTTAGCTCCTTCGGTCCTCCGATCGTTGTCAGAAGTAAG
TTGGCCGCAGTGTTATCACTCATGGTTATGGCAGCACTGCATAATTCTCTTACTGTCATGCCATCCGTAA
GATGCTTTTCTGTGACTGGTGAGTACTCAACCAAGTCATTCTGAGAATAGTGTATGCGGCGACCGAGTTG
CTCTTGCCCGGCGTCAATACGGGATAATACCGCGCCACATAGCAGAACTTTAAAAGTGCTCATCATTGGA
AAACGTTCTTCGGGGCGAAAACTCTCAAGGATCTTACCGCTGTTGAGATCCAGTTCGATGTAACCCACTC
GTGCACCCAACTGATCTTCAGCATCTTTTACTTTCACCAGCGTTTCTGGGTGAGCAAAAACAGGAAGGCA
AAATGCCGCAAAAAAGGGAATAAGGGCGACACGGAAATGTTGAATACTCATACTCTTCCTTTTTCAATAT
TATTGAAGCATTTATCAGGGTTATTGTCTCATGAGCGGATACATATTTGAATGTATTTAGAAAAATAAAC
AAATAGGGGTTCCGCGCACATTTCCCCGAAAAGTGCCACCTAAATTGTAAGCGTTAATATTTTGTTAAAA
TTCGCGTTAAATTTTTGTTAAATCAGCTCATTTTTTAACCAATAGGCCGAAATCGGCAAAATCCCTTATA
AATCAAAAGAATAGACCGAGATAGGGT
[37 nt withheld, positions 3178-3214]
AAAGAACGTGGACTCCAACGTCAAAGG
[49 nt withheld, positions 3242-3290]
T
[91 nt withheld, positions 3292-3382]
G
[124 nt withheld, positions 3384-3507]
CCCATTCGCCATTCAGGCTGCGCAACTGTTGGGAAGGGCGATCGGTGCGGGCCTCTTCGCTATTACGCCA
GCTGCGCGCTCGCTCGCTCACTGAGGCCGCCCGGGCAAAGCCCGGGCGTCGGGCGACCTTTGGTCGCCCG
GCCTCAGTGAGCGAGCGAGCGCGCAGAGAGGGAGTGGCCAACTCCATCACTAGGGGTTCCTTGTAGTTAA
TGATTAACCCGCCATGCTACTTATCTACGTAGCCATGCTCTAGGAAGATCTCTGCAGAGGGCCCTGCGTA
TGAGTGCAAGTGGGTTTTAGGACCAGGATGAGGCGGGGTGGGGGTGCCTACCTGACGACCGACCCCGACC
CACTGGACAAGCACCCAACCCCCATTCCCCAAATTGCGCATCCCCTATCAGAGAGGGGGAGGGGAAACAG
GATGCGGCGAGGCGCGTGCGCACTGCCAGCTTCAGCACCGCGGACAGTGCCTTCGCCCCCGCCTGGCGGC
GCGCGCCACCGCCGCCTCAGCACTGAAGGCGCGCTGACGTCACTCGCCGGTCCCCCGCAAACTCCCCTTC
CCGGCCACCTTGGTCGCGTCCGCGCCGCCGCCGGCCCAGCCGGACCGCACCACGCGAGGCGCGAGATAGG
GGGGCACGGGCGCGACCATCTGCGCTGCGGCGCCGGCGACTCAGCGCTGCCTCAGTCTGCGGTGGGCAGC
GGAGGAGTCGTGTCGTGCCTGAGAGCGCAGTCGAATTCAAGCTGCTAGCAAGGATCCACCCGCCACCATG
CTGCAGAACGAGCTTGCTCTTAAGTTGGCTGGACTTGATATTAACAAGACTGGAGGTTCTGACGTCGGCC
GCAAGCTGATCATCGATCAGAACGTTTTTATCGAGGGTACGCTGCCGATGGGTGTCGTCCGCCCGCTGAC
TGAAGTCGAGATGGACCATTACCGCGAGCCGTTCCTGAATCCTGTTGACCGCGAGCCACTGTGGCGCTTC
CCAAACGAGCTGCCAATCGCCGGTGAGCCAGCGAACATCGTCGCGCTGGTCGAAGAATACATGGACTGGC
TGCACCAGTCCCCTGTCCCGAAGCTGCTGTTCTGGGGCACCCCAGGCGTTCTGATCCCACCGGCCGAAGC
CGCTCGCCTGGCCAAAAGCCTGCCTAACTGCAAGGCTGTGGACATCGGCCCGGGTCTGAATCTGCTGCAA
GAAGACAACCCGGACCTGATCGGCAGCGAGATCGCGCGCTGGCTGTCTACTCTGGAGATTGGTGGCACCG
GTGGCTCTGGCGGTACCGGTGGCTCTGGCGGTTCTATCGGTACTGGCTTTCCATTCGACCCCCATTATGT
GGAAGTCCTGGGCGAGCGCATGCACTACGTCGATGTTGGTCCGCGCGATGGCACCCCTGTGCTGTTCCTG
CACGGTAACCCGACCTCCTCCTACGTGTGGCGCAACATCATCCCGCATGTTGCACCGACCCATCGCTGCA
TTGCTCCAGACCTGATCGGTATGGGCAAATCCGACAAACCAGACCTGGGTTATTTCTTCGACGACCACGT
CCGCTTCATGGATGCCTTCATCGAAGCCCTGGGTCTGGAAGAGGTCGTCCTGGTCATTCACGACTGGGGC
TCCGCTCTGGGTTTCCACTGGGCCAAGCGCAATCCAGAGCGCGTCAAAGGTATTGCATTTATGGAGTTCA
TCCGCCCTATCCCGACCTGGGACGAATGGGCTCCGGGTTCTCTGCGTCGCGCCACCCTGGTGGACCCTCC
TCCTCCGCCACCGCCACCACCGCCGCCGCCGCCACCACCACCTCCTCCGCCTCCTCCACCACCACCGCCA
CCGCCTCCACCACCTGGCGGCAGCGCCTGTGACTATCATTTAGGAAACATTTCAAGACTGTCAAATAAGC
ATTTCCAAATACTACTAGGAGAAGACGGTAACCTTTTATTGAATGACATTTCCACTAATGGGACCTGGTT
AAATGGGCAAAAAGTCGAGAAGAACAGCTATCAGTTACTGTCTCAAGGTGATGAAATAACCGTTGGTGTA
GGCGTGGAATCAGATATTTTATCTCTGGTCATTTTCATAAACGACAAATTTAAGCAGTGCCTCGAGCAGA
ACAAAGTTGATCGCGGTGGCGGTATGCATAAGTTTTCTCAAGAACAGATCGGCGAAAACATTGTGTGCAG
GGTCATTTGTACCACGGGTCAAATTCCCATCCGAGATTTGTCAGCTGATATTTCACAAGTGCTTAAGGAA
AAACGATCCATAAAGAAAGTTTGGACATTTGGTAGAAACCCAGGTTCTGCCAAGGAGACCTTCCAGGCCT
TCCGCAGCGGAGGTTCTATGGTGAGCAAGGGCGAGGAGCTGTTCACCGGGGTGGTGCCCATCCTGGTCGA
GCTGGACGGCGACGTAAACGGCCACAAGTTCAGCGTGTCCGGCGAGGGCGAGGGCGATGCCACCTACGGC
AAGCTGACCCTGAAGTTCATCTGCACCACCGGCAAGCTGCCCGTGCCCTGGCCCACCCTCGTGACCACCC
TGACCTACGGCGTGCAGTGCTTCAGCCGCTACCCCGACCACATGAAGCAGCACGACTTCTTCAAGTCCGC
CATGCCCGAAGGCTACGTCCAGGAGCGCACCATCTTCTTCAAGGACGACGGCAACTACAAGACCCGCGCC
GAGGTGAAGTTCGAGGGCGACACCCTGGTGAACCGCATCGAGCTGAAGGGCATCGACTTCAAGGAGGACG
GCAACATCCTGGGGCACAAGCTGGAGTACAACTACAACAGCCACAACGTCTATATCATGGCCGACAAGCA
GAAGAACGGCATCAAGGTGAACTTCAAGATCCGCCACAACATCGAGGACGGCAGCGTGCAGCTCGCCGAC
CACTACCAGCAGAACACCCCCATCGGCGACGGCCCCGTGCTGCTGCCCGACAACCACTACCTGAGCACCC
AGTCCAAACTGAGCAAAGACCCCAACGAGAAGCGCGATCACATGGTCCTGCTGGAGTTCGTGACCGCCGC
CGGGATCACTCTCGGCATGGACGAGCTGTACAAG
Features (pLannotate 1.2.2; 18 found; start..end, strand, type, name):
     16..604     +  misc_feature   WPRE: woodchuck hepatitis virus posttranscriptional regulatory element
    605..624     +  misc_feature   MCS (fragment): pBluescript multiple cloning site
    653..774     -  polyA_signal   SV40 poly(A) signal: SV40 polyadenylation signal
    797..865     -  CDS            large T antigen (fragment): large T antigen from SV40 (simian virus 40)
    936..1069    +  repeat_region  AAV2 ITR: inverted terminal repeat of adeno-associated virus serotype 2 inverted
   1063..1119    -  CDS            lacI (fragment): lac repressor; lacI; The lac repressor binds to the lac operator to inhibit transcription in E. coli. This inhibition can be relieved by adding lactose or isopropyl-β-D-thiogalactopyranoside (IPTG).
   1302..1890    -  rep_origin     ori: high-copy-number ColE1/pMB1/pBR322/pUC origin of replication
   2061..2921    -  CDS            AmpR: β-lactamase; bla; confers resistance to ampicillin, carbenicillin, and related antibiotics
   2922..3026    -  promoter       AmpR promoter: bla
   3079..3507    -  rep_origin     f1 ori (sequence partly withheld): f1 bacteriophage origin of replication; arrow indicates direction of (+) strand synthesis
   3512..3581    -  CDS            lacZα (fragment): LacZα fragment of β-galactosidase; lacZ fragment
   3576..3708    -  repeat_region  AAV2 ITR (fragment): inverted terminal repeat of adeno-associated virus serotype 2 inverted
   3790..4237    +  promoter       hSyn promoter: human synapsin I promoter; confers neuron-specific expression (Kügler et al., 2003)
   4338..4757    +  CDS            HaloTag® (fragment): modified bacterial dehalogenase that forms covalent bonds with chloroalkane derivatives
   4803..5216    +  CDS            HaloTag® (fragment): modified bacterial dehalogenase that forms covalent bonds with chloroalkane derivatives
   5352..5621    +  CDS            RAD53 (fragment): RAD53_YEAST - Also known as MEC2, SAD1, SPK1. Experimental evidence at protein level: Swiss-Prot protein existence level 1. Controls S-phase checkpoint as well as G1 and G2 DNA damage checkpoints. Phosphorylates proteins on serine, threonine, and tyrosine. Prevents entry into anaphase and mitotic exit after DNA damage via regulation of the Polo kinase CDC5. Seems to be involved in the phosphorylation of RPH1. From Saccharomyces cerevisiae (strain ATCC 204508 / S288c) (Baker's yeast).
   5637..5789    +  CDS            RAD53 (fragment): RAD53_YEAST - Also known as MEC2, SAD1, SPK1. Experimental evidence at protein level: Swiss-Prot protein existence level 1. Controls S-phase checkpoint as well as G1 and G2 DNA damage checkpoints. Phosphorylates proteins on serine, threonine, and tyrosine. Prevents entry into anaphase and mitotic exit after DNA damage via regulation of the Polo kinase CDC5. Seems to be involved in the phosphorylation of RPH1. From Saccharomyces cerevisiae (strain ATCC 204508 / S288c) (Baker's yeast).
   5835..6551    +  CDS            mEGFP: mEGFP is a basic (constitutively fluorescent) green fluorescent protein published in 2002, derived from Aequorea victoria. It has moderate acid sensitivity.
