[The description below was written by a language model from this plasmid's Addgene catalogue record and pLannotate feature annotations shown in this document.]
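Description:
pAAV_hSyn_NES-Kinprola_PKA-mEGFP_WRPE-SV40 is an AAV transfer plasmid built on the pAAV-syn backbone for expressing a protein kinase A activity recorder in neurons by AAV transduction. The bacterial portion carries a high-copy ColE1/pUC-type origin, an f1 phage origin, and a β-lactamase gene with its own promoter for ampicillin selection. Short lacI, lacZα and SV40 large T annotations are residual backbone fragments rather than functional genes. Two AAV2 inverted terminal repeats, one annotated only as a fragment, flank the expression cassette and provide the signals needed for replication and packaging of the intervening DNA into AAV particles when helper functions are supplied in trans.

Between the ITRs, the human synapsin I promoter confers neuron-specific transcription of a synthetic 2,277 bp open reading frame, NES-Kinprola_PKA-mEGFP. The N-terminal nuclear export signal should bias the protein toward the cytoplasm, and the C-terminal monomeric EGFP gives a constitutive green signal for locating expressing cells. The feature table shows that the recorder portion contains two separate HaloTag-derived segments followed by two segments matching yeast RAD53. This suggests a rearranged or split HaloTag coupled to a RAD53-derived domain, although the record does not spell out the design or the kinase-sensing mechanism. HaloTag forms covalent bonds with chloroalkane ligands, which fits the associated publication's description of recording kinase activity through chemical labeling. Downstream, a WPRE enhances transcript stability and expression, and an SV40 polyadenylation signal terminates the message. The annotated sequence is circular, so the cassette wraps around the numbering origin from mEGFP into the WPRE. The construct is intended for marking neurons according to their PKA activity.
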