Addgene plasmid #233366: pAAV_hSyn_NES-Kinprola_PKA-mEGFP_WRPE-SV40
Purpose: hSyn1 driven expression of the PKA activity recorder Kinprola_PKA fused to mEGFP for neuronal expression through AAV transduction
Depositing lab: Kai Johnsson. Depositing organization: Max Planck Institute for Medical Research. Publication: Molecular recording of cellular protein kinase activity with chemical labeling. Sun DE, Ng SW, Zheng Y, Xie S, Schwan N, Breuer P, Hoffmann DC, Michel J, Azorin DD, Boonekamp KE, Winkler F, Wick W, Boutros M, Li Y, Johnsson K. Nat Chem Biol. 2025 Jul 10. doi: 10.1038/s41589-025-01949-6. PubMed 40640555.
Backbone
  Vector backbone: pAAV-syn
  Backbone size w/o insert (bp): 4274
  Vector type: AAV
Growth in bacteria
  Bacterial resistance: Ampicillin, 100 μg/mL
  Growth temperature: 30°C
  Growth strain: NEB Stable
  Copy number: High Copy
Gene/Insert
  Gene/Insert name: NES-Kinprola_PKA-mEGFP
  Species: Synthetic
  Insert size (bp): 2277
  Promoter: hSyn1
  Tag / fusion protein: NES (N terminal on insert); mEGFP (C terminal on insert)
  Cloning method: Gibson Cloning
Terms and licenses: Academic/Nonprofit Terms; Industry Terms: Not Available to Industry
Depositor comments: Please visit https://doi.org/10.1101/2024.09.11.611894 for bioRxiv preprint.
How to cite: pAAV_hSyn_NES-Kinprola_PKA-mEGFP_WRPE-SV40 was a gift from Kai Johnsson (Addgene plasmid # 233366 ; http://n2t.net/addgene:233366 ; RRID:Addgene_233366)
